Addgene plasmid #56391: mVenus-Palladin-C-7
Purpose: Localization: Cytoskeleton, Excitation: 515, Emission: 528
Depositing lab: Michael Davidson.
Backbone
  Vector backbone: mVenus-C1
  Backbone size w/o insert (bp): 4750
  Vector type: Mammalian Expression
  Selectable markers: Neomycin (select with G418)
Growth in bacteria
  Bacterial resistance: Kanamycin, 50 μg/mL
  Growth temperature: 37°C
  Growth strain: DH5alpha
  Copy number: High Copy
Gene/Insert
  Gene/Insert name: Palladin (alt name: NM_001293774.1)
  Species: M. musculus (mouse)
  Promoter: CMV
  Tag / fusion protein: mVenus (N terminal on backbone)
  Cloning method: Unknown
  Sequencing primers: 5′ CMV-F; 3′ SV40pA-R
Terms and licenses: Academic/Nonprofit Terms; Industry Terms
Depositor comments: . Excitation = 515; Emission = 528
How to cite: mVenus-Palladin-C-7 was a gift from Michael Davidson (Addgene plasmid # 56391 ; http://n2t.net/addgene:56391 ; RRID:Addgene_56391)
