[The description below was written by a language model from this plasmid's Addgene catalogue record.]
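Description:
mVenus-Palladin-C-7 is a mammalian expression plasmid built on the mVenus-C1 backbone (about 4.75 kb without the insert), a C1-style fluorescent protein fusion vector in which the gene of interest is placed downstream of the fluorescent protein coding sequence. It is maintained in E. coli as a high-copy plasmid under kanamycin selection, and it carries a neomycin resistance marker that allows G418 selection of transfected mammalian cells. No feature table accompanies the record, so the specific origins of replication and the promoters driving the resistance cassette are not stated. The use of an SV40 polyA reverse sequencing primer suggests that an SV40 polyadenylation signal follows the fusion open reading frame.

The payload is mouse palladin, an actin-associated cytoskeletal protein, expressed from the CMV immediate-early promoter for strong constitutive expression in mammalian cells. mVenus, a monomeric yellow fluorescent protein variant, is fused to the N terminus of palladin, with recorded excitation and emission maxima of 515 nm and 528 nm. The "C-7" in the name probably indicates the C-type fusion orientation and a linker length between the two proteins, but the record does not explain this designation, nor does it state the cloning method or insert size.

The stated purpose is cytoskeletal localization. The construct serves as a fluorescent marker for imaging palladin-containing cytoskeletal structures in transfected cells, for example in live-cell or fixed-cell fluorescence microscopy. It can be used transiently or, following G418 selection, in stable lines.
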