>Addgene plasmid #56391 | mVenus-Palladin-C-7 | depositor partial sequence | sequence record 87286 | insert sequence
GTGACCGTCAGATCCGCTAGCGCTACCGGTCGCCACCATGGTGAGCAAGGGCGAGGAGCTGTTCACCGGG
GTGGTGCCCATCCTGGTCGAGCTGGACGGCGACGTAAACGGCCACAAGTTCAGCGTGTCCGGCGAGGGCG
AGGGCGATGCCACCTACGGCAAGCTGACCCTGAAGCTGATCTGCACCACCGGCAAGCTGCCCGTGCCCTG
GCCCACCCTCGTGACCACCCTGGGCTACGGCCTGCAGTGCTTCGCCCGCTACCCCGACCACATGAAGCAG
CACGACTTCTTCAAGTCCGCCATGCCCGAAGGCTACGTCCAGGAGCGCACCATCTTCTTCAAGGACGACG
GCAACTACAAGACCCGCGCCGAGGTGAAGTTCGAGGGCGACACCCTGGTGAACCGCATCGAGCTGAAGGG
CATCGACTTCAAGGAGGACGGCAACATCCTGGGGCACAAGCTGGAGTACAACTACAACAGCCACAACGTC
TATATCACCGCCGACAAGCAGAAGAACGGCATCAAGGCCAACTTCAAGATCCGCCACAACATCGAGGACG
GCGGCGTGCAGCTCGCCGACCACTACCAGCAGAACACCCCCATCGGCGACGGCCCCGTGCTGCTGCCCGA
CAACCACTACCTGAGCTACCAGTCCAAGCTGAGCAAAGACCCCAACGAGAAGCGCGATCACATGGTCCTG
CTGGAGTTCGTGACCGCCGCCGGGATCACTCTCGGCATGGACGAGCTGTACAAGTCCGGACTCAGATCTC
GAGTGAGCGCTCTGGCCTCCCGCGCTACCGCCATGCAGTCCTCCGGCTCCTTCAACTACGCGCGCCCTAA
GCAGTTCATCGCGGCGCAGAACCTGGGTCCCGCATCGGGGCTGCCCACGCCAACCTCCAGCCCCAGCTCC
TCCAGCTTGCCGTCACCATTGTCCCCCACGCCCAGGCCCTTCGGCCGCGCGCCCGGGCCGCCCTTCGTGG
AACCCGAGGCCATGTGGGGCCCGTCCTCGCCCTCGCCGCCACCGCCGCCACCTCCGGTCTTCAGCCCCTC
TGCAGCCTACCCGGTGCCCGACGTGTTCCCACTGCCACCGCCGCCGCCACCGCTACCTAGCTCCACCTCA
CACTGCGCCTCGCCCGCCCGCTTCGGCCCCAGCCAGACGCCCGCAGCCTTCCTCAGCGCCCTGCTGCCCT
CTCAGCCACCGCCTGTCGCTGTCAACGCCCTGGGGCTGCCCAAGGGAGTCACCCCCGCGGGGTTCCCAAA
GAAGTCCAGTAGAACTGCTAGAATTGCCTCTGATGAGGAGATTCAAGGCACAAAGGATGCTGTCATCCAA
GACCTGGAACGGAAGCTTCGCTTCAAGGAGGACCTTCTGAACAATGGCCAACCGAGGCTAACCTATGAGG
AAAGAATGGCTCGCCGCCTGCTTGGAGCCGACAGCGCAAACGTCTTCAACATCCAGGAGCCAGAGGAAAC
GGCAGCCAATCAGGAGTACAAAGTCTCTAGCTGCGAGCAGAGGCTGATTAGCGAGATTGAATACAGGCTG
GAGCGCTCCCCTGTGGATGAGTCGGGAGACGAGGTGCAGGATCCAGATGTGCCTGTGGAGAACGCAACAG
CTCCCTTCTTTGAGATGAAGCTGAAACACTACAAGATCTTTGAGGGGATGCCGGTGACTTTCACGTGTCG
AGTGGCTGGGAATCCAAAGCCAAAGATCTATTGGTTTAAAGATGGGAAGCAGATTTCTCCGAAGAGCGAT
CACTACACCATTCAGAGAGACCTTGATGGGACCTGCTCTCTCCACACCACGGCCTCTACCCTAGACGACG
ATGGGAACTACACCATCATGGCTGCCAACCCTCAGGGTCGCGTCAGTTGTACAGGAAGGCTAATGGTACA
GGCTGTCAACCAAAGAGGCCGCAGTCCCCGCTCTCCCTCAGGCCATCCTCATGCCAGAAGGCCTCGCTCT
CGATCACGGGACAGTGGAGATGAAAACGAGCCCATTCAGGAGCGATTCTTCAGACCTCACTTCCTGCAGG
CTCCTGGAGACCTGACCGTTCAGGAAGGCAAGCTCTGCAGGATGGACTGCAAGGTCAGTGGGTTACCAAC
CCCAGATCTCAGCTGGCAACTAGACGGAAAGCCCATACGCCCCGACAGTGCTCACAAGATGCTGGTCCGT
GAGAATGGGGTCCACTCCCTCATTATAGAGCCAGTCACGTCCCGGGACGCCGGCATCTACACATGTATTG
CCACCAACAGAGCAGGACAGAACTCGTTTAACCTGGAGCTTGTGGTTGCTGCTAAGGAAGCACACAAGGC
CCCTGTGTTTATGGAGAAGCTACAGAACACGGGGGTTGCTGATGGATACCCAGTGCGGCTAGAATGCCGT
GTCTCCGGAGTGCCGCCACCTCAGATATTTTGGAAGAAAGAAAATGAATCGCTCACTCATAGCACTGAGC
GAGTAAGCATGCACCAGGATAATCATGGCTACATCTGCCTGCTCATCCAGGGAGCCACAAAGGAAGACGC
TGGGTGGTACACTGTGTCTGCCAAGAACGAAGCAGGCATTGTGTCCTGCACTGCCCGGCTGGATGTCTAC
ACCCAGTGGCACCAGCAGCCACAGACCACCAAGCCAAAAAAAGTACGGCCCTCGGCCAGTCGCTACGCAG
CACTTTCGGACCAGGGACTAGACATCAAAGCCGCTTTCCAACCTGAAGCCAGCCCATCTCACCTGACTCT
GAACAGCGGCTTGGTAGAAAGTGAAGACCTGTGAGAATTCTGCAGTCGACGGTACCGCGGGCCCGGGATC
CACCGGATCTAGATAACTGATCATAATCAGCCATACCACATTGTAGAGTTTTAG
