>Addgene plasmid #56391 | mVenus-Palladin-C-7 | addgene partial sequence | sequence record 167926 | EGFP-C 5'-CATGGTCCTGCTGGAGTTCGTG-3'
CTCGGCATGGACGAGCTGTACAAGTCCGGACTCAGATCTCGAGTGAGCGCTCTGGCCTCCCGCGCTACCG
CCATGCAGTCCTCCGGCTCCTTCAACTACGCGCGCCCTAAGCAGTTCATCGCGGCGCAGAACCTGGGTCC
CGCATCGGGGCTGCCCACGCCAACCTCCAGCCCCAGCTCCTCCAGCTTGCCGTCACCATTGTCCCCCACG
CCCAGGCCCTTCGGCCGCGCGCCCGGGCCGCCCTTCGTGGAACCCGAGGCCATGTGGGGCCCGTCCTCGC
CCTCGCCGCCACCGCCGCCACCTCCGGTCTTCAGCCCCTCTGCAGCCTACCCGGTGCCCGACGTGTTCCC
ACTGCCACCGCCGCCGCCACCGCTACCTAGCTCCACCTCACACTGCGCCTCGCCCGCCCGCTTCGGCCCC
AGCCAGACGCCCGCAGCCTTCCTCAGCGCCCTGCTGCCCTCTCAGCCACCGCCTGTCGCTGTCAACGCCC
TGGGGCTGCCCAAGGGAGTCACCCCCGCGGGGTTCCCAAAGAAGTCCAGTAGAACTGCTAGAATTGCCTC
TGATGAGGAGATTCAAGGCACAAAGGATGCTGTCATCCAAGACCTGGAACGGAAGCTTCGCTTCAAGGAG
GACCTTCTGAACAATGGCCAACCGAGGCTAACCTATGAGGAAAGAATGGCTCGCCGCCTGCTTGGAGCCG
ACAGCGCAAACGTCTTCAACATCCAGGAGCCAGAGGAAACGGCAGCCAATCAGGAGTACAAAGTCTCTAG
CTGCGAGCAGAGGCTGATTAGCGAGATTGAATACAGGCTGGAGCGCTCCCCTGTGGATGAGTCGGGAGAC
GAGGTGCAGGATCCAGATGT
